>Addgene plasmid #169188 | pK27Sumo_His-SUMO-nsp12 (SARS-CoV-2) | addgene full sequence | sequence record 333986 | Addgene NGS Result
TTTCCATAGGCTCCGCCCCCCTGACGAGCATCACAAAAATCGACGCTCAAGTCAGAGGTGGCGAAACCCG
ACAGGACTATAAAGATACCAGGCGTTTCCCCCTGGAAGCTCCCTCGTGCGCTCTCCTGTTCCGACCCTGC
CGCTTACCGGATACCTGTCCGCCTTTCTCCCTTCGGGAAGCGTGGCGCTTTCTCATAGCTCACGCTGTAG
GTATCTCAGTTCGGTGTAGGTCGTTCGCTCCAAGCTGGGCTGTGTGCACGAACCCCCCGTTCAGCCCGAC
CGCTGCGCCTTATCCGGTAACTATCGTCTTGAGTCCAACCCGGTAAGACACGACTTATCGCCACTGGCAG
CAGCCACTGGTAACAGGATTAGCAGAGCGAGGTATGTAGGCGGTGCTACAGAGTTCTTGAAGTGGTGGCC
TAACTACGGCTACACTAGAAGGACAGTATTTGGTATCTGCGCTCTGCTGAAGCCAGTTACCTTCGGAAAA
AGAGTTGGTAGCTCTTGATCCGGCAAACAAACCACCGCTGGTAGCGGTGGTTTTTTTGTTTGCAAGCAGC
AGATTACGCGCAGAAAAAAAGGATCTCAAGAAGATCCTTTGATCTTTTCTACGGGGTCTGACGCTCAGTG
GAACGAAAACTCACGTTAAGGGATTTTGGTCATGACATTAACCTATAAAAATAGGCGTATCACGAGGCCC
TTTCGTCTTCACCTCGAGAAATCATAAAAAATTTATTTGCTTTGTGAGCGGATAACAATTATAATAGATT
CAATTGTGAGCGGATAACAATTTCACACAGAATTCATTAAAGAGGAGAAATTAACCATGAGCAAGCATCA
CCATCATTCAGGCCATCACCATACCGGACACCACCATCATTCAGGCAGTCATCACCATACCGGATCGGAC
TCAGAAGTCAATCAAGAAGCTAAGCCAGAGGTCAAGCCAGAAGTCAAGCCTGAGACTCACATCAATTTAA
AGGTGTCCGATGGATCTTCAGAGATCTTCTTCAAGATCAAAAAGACCACTCCTTTAAGAAGGCTGATGGA
AGCGTTCGCTAAAAGACAGGGTAAGGAAATGGACTCCTTAAGATTCTTGTACGACGGTATTAGAATTCAA
GCTGATCAGACCCCTGAAGATTTGGACATGGAGGATAACGATATTATTGAGGCTCACAGAGAACAGATTG
GTGGCAGCGCAGATGCACAGAGCTTTCTGAATCGTGTTTGTGGTGTTAGCGCAGCACGTCTGACCCCGTG
TGGCACCGGCACCAGCACCGATGTTGTTTATCGTGCATTTGATATCTACAACGATAAAGTTGCCGGTTTC
GCCAAATTTCTGAAAACCAATTGTTGCCGCTTCCAAGAGAAAGATGAAGATGATAATCTGATCGACAGCT
ACTTTGTGGTTAAACGTCATACCTTTAGCAACTATCAGCACGAGGAAACCATTTACAATCTGCTGAAAGA
TTGTCCGGCAGTTGCCAAACATGATTTTTTCAAATTTCGCATCGATGGCGATATGGTTCCGCATATTAGC
CGTCAGCGTCTGACCAAATATACCATGGCAGATCTGGTTTATGCACTGCGTCATTTTGATGAAGGTAATT
GCGATACCCTGAAAGAAATTCTGGTGACCTATAATTGTTGCGACGATGACTACTTCAACAAGAAAGATTG
GTATGATTTCGTGGAAAACCCGGATATTCTGCGTGTTTATGCAAATCTGGGTGAACGTGTTCGTCAGGCA
CTGCTGAAAACCGTTCAGTTTTGTGATGCAATGCGTAATGCAGGTATTGTTGGTGTTCTGACCCTGGATA
ATCAGGATCTGAATGGTAATTGGTACGATTTTGGCGATTTTATTCAGACCACACCTGGTAGCGGTGTTCC
GGTTGTTGATAGCTATTATAGCCTGCTGATGCCGATTCTGACACTGACCCGTGCACTGACCGCAGAAAGC
CATGTTGATACCGATCTGACAAAACCGTACATTAAATGGGACCTGCTGAAATATGATTTTACCGAAGAAC
GCCTGAAACTGTTCGATCGCTATTTCAAATATTGGGACCAGACCTATCATCCGAATTGTGTTAATTGTCT
GGATGATCGTTGTATTCTGCATTGCGCCAATTTTAACGTTCTGTTTAGCACCGTTTTTCCGCCTACCAGC
TTTGGTCCGCTGGTTCGTAAAATCTTTGTTGATGGTGTGCCGTTTGTTGTTAGCACCGGTTATCATTTTC
GTGAACTGGGTGTTGTTCATAACCAGGATGTTAATCTGCATAGCAGCCGTCTGAGCTTTAAAGAACTGCT
GGTGTATGCAGCAGATCCGGCAATGCATGCAGCAAGCGGTAATCTGCTGCTGGATAAACGTACCACCTGT
TTTAGCGTTGCAGCACTGACCAATAATGTTGCATTTCAGACCGTTAAACCGGGTAATTTCAACAAGGATT
TCTATGATTTTGCCGTGAGCAAGGGCTTTTTCAAAGAAGGTAGCAGCGTTGAACTGAAGCATTTTTTCTT
TGCACAGGATGGTAATGCAGCCATCAGCGATTATGATTATTATCGCTATAATCTGCCGACCATGTGTGAT
ATTCGTCAGCTGCTGTTTGTTGTGGAAGTTGTGGATAAATACTTCGATTGCTATGATGGCGGTTGCATTA
ACGCAAATCAGGTGATTGTTAATAACCTGGACAAAAGCGCAGGTTTCCCGTTTAACAAATGGGGTAAAGC
CCGTCTGTATTATGATAGCATGAGCTATGAAGATCAGGATGCACTGTTTGCATATACCAAACGTAATGTG
ATTCCGACCATTACGCAGATGAATCTGAAATACGCAATTAGCGCAAAAAATCGTGCACGTACCGTTGCCG
GTGTTAGCATTTGTAGCACCATGACCAATCGTCAGTTTCATCAGAAACTGCTGAAGAGTATTGCAGCAAC
CCGTGGTGCAACCGTTGTTATTGGTACAAGCAAATTCTATGGTGGCTGGCATAATATGCTTAAGACCGTG
TATTCAGATGTGGAAAATCCGCATCTGATGGGTTGGGATTATCCGAAATGTGATCGTGCAATGCCGAATA
TGCTGCGTATTATGGCAAGCCTGGTTCTGGCACGTAAACATACCACATGTTGCAGCCTGAGCCATCGTTT
TTATCGTCTGGCAAATGAATGTGCACAGGTTCTGAGCGAAATGGTTATGTGTGGTGGTAGCCTGTATGTT
AAACCTGGTGGCACCAGCTCAGGTGATGCAACCACCGCCTATGCAAATAGCGTTTTTAACATTTGTCAGG
CCGTTACCGCCAATGTTAATGCCCTGCTGAGTACCGATGGCAACAAAATTGCAGATAAATATGTGCGCAA
TCTGCAGCATCGTCTGTATGAATGTCTGTATCGTAATCGTGATGTGGATACCGACTTTGTGAATGAGTTT
TATGCCTATCTGCGCAAACACTTCAGCATGATGATTCTGAGTGATGATGCCGTTGTTTGCTTTAATAGCA
CCTATGCAAGCCAAGGTCTGGTTGCAAGCATCAAAAACTTTAAAAGCGTGCTGTACTACCAGAACAATGT
GTTTATGAGCGAAGCAAAATGTTGGACCGAAACCGACCTGACCAAAGGTCCGCATGAATTTTGTAGCCAG
CATACCATGCTGGTTAAACAGGGTGATGATTATGTTTATCTGCCGTATCCTGATCCGAGCCGTATTTTAG
GTGCAGGTTGTTTTGTGGATGACATCGTTAAAACCGATGGTACGCTGATGATTGAACGTTTTGTTAGCCT
GGCAATTGATGCATATCCGCTGACCAAACATCCGAATCAAGAATATGCAGATGTGTTCCATCTGTACCTG
CAGTATATTCGTAAACTGCATGATGAACTGACAGGTCACATGCTGGATATGTATAGCGTTATGCTGACCA
ATGATAATACCAGCCGTTATTGGGAACCCGAATTTTATGAAGCAATGTATACACCGCATACCGTGCTGCA
GTAATAAGCGGCCGCACATCACCATCACTAAGCTTAATTAGCTGAGCTTGGACTCCTGTTGATAGATCCA
GTAATGACCTCAGAACTCCATCTGGATTTGTTCAGAACGCTCGGTTGCCGCCGGGCGTTTTTTATTGGTG
AGAATCCAAGCTAGCCATGAAAATAAACTGTCTGCTTACATAAACAGTAATACAAGGGGTGTTATGAGCC
ATATTCAACGGGAAACGTCTTGCTCTAGGCCGCGATTAAATTCCAACATGGATGCTGATTTATATGGGTA
TAAATGGGCTCGCGATAATGTCGGGCAATCAGGTGCGACAATCTATCGATTGTATGGGAAGCCCGATGCG
CCAGAGTTGTTTCTGAAACATGGCAAAGGTAGCGTTGCCAATGATGTTACAGATGAGATGGTCAGACTAA
ACTGGCTGACGGAATTTATGCCTCTTCCGACCATCAAGCATTTTATCCGTACTCCTGATGATGCTTGGTT
ACTCACGACTGCGATCCCCGGCAAAACAGCATTCCAGGTATTAGAAGAATATCCTGATTCAGGTGAAAAT
ATTGTTGATGCGCTGGCAGTGTTCCTGCGCCGGTTGCATTCGATTCCTGTTTGTAATTGTCCTTTTAACA
GCGATCGCGTATTTCGTCTCGCTCAGGCGCAATCACGAATGAATAACGGTTTGGTTGATGCGAGTGATTT
TGATGACGAGCGTAATGGCTGGCCTGTTGAACAAGTCTGGAAAGAAATGCACAAACTTTTGCCATTCTCA
CCGGATTCAGTCGTCACTCATGGTGATTTCTCACTTGATAACCTTATTTTTGACGAGGGGAAATTAATAG
GTTGTATTGATGTTGGACGAGTCGGAATCGCAGACCGATACCAGGATCTTGCCATCCTATGGAACTGCCT
CGGTGAGTTTTCTCCTTCATTACAGAAACGGCTTTTTCAAAAATATGGTATTGATAATCCTGATATGAAT
AAATTGCAGTTTCATTTGATGCTCGATGAGTTTTTCTAAGAATTAATTCATGGGCAAATATTATACGCAA
GGCGACAAGGTGCTGATGCCGCTGGCGATTCAGGTTCATCATGCCGTTTGTGATGGCTTCCATGTCGGCA
GAATGCTTAATGAATTACAACAGTACTGCGATGAGTGGCAGGGCGGGGCGTAATTTTTTTAAGGCAGTTA
TTGGTGCCCTTAAACGCCTGGGGTAATGACTCTCTAGCTTGAGGCATCAAATAAAACGAAAGGCTCAGTC
GAAAGACTGGGCCTTTCGTTTTATCTGTTGTTTGTCGGTGAACGCTCTCCTGAGTAGGACAAATCCGCCC
TCTAGATTACGTGCAGTCGATGATAAGCTGTCAAACATGAGAATTGTGCCTAATGAGTGAGCTAACTTAC
ATTAATTGCGTTGCGCTCACTGCCCGCTTTCCAGTCGGGAAACCTGTCGTGCCAGCTGCATTAATGAATC
GGCCAACGCGCGGGGAGAGGCGGTTTGCGTATTGGGGGCCAGGGTGGTTTTTCTTTTCACCAGTGAGACG
GGCAACAGCTGATTGCCCTTCACCGCCTGGCCCTGAGAGAGTTGCAGCAAGCGGTCCACGCTGGTTTGCC
CCAGCAGGCGAAAATCCTGTTTGATGGTGGTTAACGGCGGGATATAACATGAGCTGTCTTCGGTATCGTC
GTATCCCACTACCGAGATATCCGCACCAACGCGCAGCCCGGACTCGGTAATGGCGCGCATTGCGCCCAGC
GCCATCTGATCGTTGGCAACCAGCATCGCAGTGGGAACGATGCCCTCATTCAGCATTTGCATGGTTTGTT
GAAAACCGGACATGGCACTCCAGTCGCCTTCCCGTTCCGCTATCGGCTGAATTTGATTGCGAGTGAGATA
TTTATGCCAGCCAGCCAGACGCAGACGCGCCGAGACAGAACTTAATGGGCCCGCTAACAGCGCGATTTGC
TGGTGACCCAATGCGACCAGATGCTCCACGCCCAGTCGCGTACCGTCTTCATGGGAGAAAATAATACTGT
TGATGGGTGTCTGGTCAGAGACATCAAGAAATAACGCCGGAACATTAGTGCAGGCAGCTTCCACAGCAAT
GGCATCCTGGTCATCCAGCGGATAGTTAATGATCAGCCCACTGACGCGTTGCGCGAGAAGATTGTGCACC
GCCGCTTTACAGGCTTCGACGCCGCTTCGTTCTACCATCGACACCACCACGCTGGCACCCAGTTGATCGG
CGCGAGATTTAATCGCCGCGACAATTTGCGACGGCGCGTGCAGGGCCAGACTGGAGGTGGCAACGCCAAT
CAGCAACGACTGTTTGCCCGCCAGTTGTTGTGCCACGCGGTTGGGAATGTAATTCAGCTCCGCCATCGCC
GCTTCCACTTTTTCCCGCGTTTTCGCAGAAACGTGGCTGGCCTGGTTCACCACGCGGGAAACGGTCTGAT
AAGAGACACCGGCATACTCTGCGACATCGTATAACGTTACTGGTTTCACATTCACCACCCTGAATTGACT
CTCTTCCGGGCGCTATCATGCCATACCGCGAAAGGTTTTGCACCATTCGATGGTGTCGGAATTTCGGGCA
GCGTTGGGTCCTGGCCACGGGTGCGCATGATCTAGAGCTGCCTCGCGCGTTTCGGTGATGACGGTGAAAA
CCTCTGACACATGCAGCTCCCGGCATCCGCTTACAGACAAGCTGTGACCGTCTCCGGGAGCAGACAAGCC
CGTCAGGGCGCGTCAGCGGGTGTTGGCGGGTGTCGGGGCGCAGCCATGACCCAGTCACGTAGCGATAGCG
GAGTGTATACTGGCTTAACTATGCGGCATCAGAGCAGATTGTACTGAGAGTGCACCATATGCGGTGTGAA
ATACCGCACAGATGCGTAAGGAGAAAATACCGCATCAGGCGCTCTTCCGCTTCCTCGCTCACTGACTCGC
TGCGCTCGGTCGTTCGGCTGCGGCGAGCGGTATCAGCTCACTCAAAGGCGGTAATACGGTTATCCACAGA
ATCAGGGGATAACGCAGGAAAGAACATGTGAGCAAAAGGCCAGCAAAAGGCCAGGAACCGTAAAAAGGCC
GCGTTGCTGGCGTT
Features (pLannotate 1.2.2; 16 found; start..end, strand, type, name):
      1..589     -  rep_origin     ori: high-copy-number ColE1/pMB1/pBR322/pUC origin of replication
    722..766     +  promoter       T5 promoter: bacteriophage T5 promoter for E. coli RNA polymerase, with embedded lac operator
    774..790     +  protein_bind   lac operator: The lac repressor binds to the lac operator to inhibit transcription in E. coli. This inhibition can be relieved by adding lactose or isopropyl-β-D-thiogalactopyranoside (IPTG). lac repressor encoded by lacI
    905..1194    +  CDS            SUMO (fragment): cleavable ubiquitin-like protein tag; S. cerevisiae SMT3 (truncated)
   1178..3991    +  CDS            rep (fragment): R1AB_SARS2 - Experimental evidence at protein level: Swiss-Prot protein existence level 1. [2'-O-methyltransferase]: Methyltransferase that mediates mRNA cap 2'-O-ribose methylation to the 5'-cap structure of viral mRNAs. N7-methyl guanosine cap is a prerequisite for binding of nsp16. Therefore plays an essential role in viral mRNAs cap methylation which is essential to evade immune system. From Severe acute respiratory syndrome coronavirus 2 (2019-nCoV) (SARS-CoV-2).
   4041..4135    +  terminator     lambda t0 terminator: transcription terminator from phage lambda
   4194..5009    +  CDS            KanR: aminoglycoside phosphotransferase; aph(3')-Ia; confers resistance to kanamycin in bacteria or G418 (Geneticin®) in eukaryotes
   5019..5163    +  CDS            CmR (fragment): chloramphenicol acetyltransferase; cat; confers resistance to chloramphenicol
   5228..5314    +  terminator     rrnB T1 terminator: Escherichia coli rrnB; transcription terminator T1 from the E. coli rrnB gene
   5337..5354    -  promoter       tet promoter (fragment): E. coli promoter for tetracycline efflux protein gene
   5373..5394    -  protein_bind   CAP binding site: CAP binding activates transcription in the presence of cAMP. E. coli catabolite activator protein
   5407..6489    -  CDS            lacI: lac repressor; lacI; The lac repressor binds to the lac operator to inhibit transcription in E. coli. This inhibition can be relieved by adding lactose or isopropyl-β-D-thiogalactopyranoside (IPTG).
   6490..6567    -  promoter       lacIq promoter: lacI (mutant); In the lacIq allele, a single base change in the promoter boosts expression of the lacI gene about 10-fold.
   6616..6657    +  CDS            rop (fragment): Rop protein, which maintains plasmids at low copy number; rop
   6759..6899    +  misc_feature   bom: basis of mobility region from pBR322
   6904..7037    -  rep_origin     RSF ori (fragment): Plasmids containing the RSF 1030 origin of replication can be propagated in E. coli cells that contain additional plasmids with compatible origins.
