[The description below was written by a language model from this plasmid's Addgene catalogue record and pLannotate feature annotations shown in this document.]
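Description:
pK27Sumo_His-SUMO-nsp12 (SARS-CoV-2) is a bacterial expression plasmid of about 7.1 kb, built on the pK27Sumo backbone, for producing the SARS-CoV-2 nsp12 protein in E. coli. It replicates from a ColE1/pMB1-type origin and is selected with kanamycin through an aph(3')-Ia (KanR) gene. The catalogue lists copy number as unknown. The automated annotation also picks up short remnants of a chloramphenicol resistance gene, rop, an RSF origin and a tet promoter, along with a pBR322 bom region. The fragments appear to be backbone leftovers rather than functional parts.

The expression cassette is driven by a bacteriophage T5 promoter, which is read by the host RNA polymerase. It carries lac operator sequences, and the plasmid supplies its own lac repressor from a lacI gene under the strengthened lacIq promoter, so transcription is held off until it is induced with IPTG. The open reading frame encodes an N-terminal 14-histidine tag followed by yeast SUMO (Smt3), fused to nsp12, which was codon-optimised for E. coli and inserted by Gibson assembly. The feature table labels the viral segment generically as a fragment of the ORF1ab replicase polyprotein, with descriptive text about the 2'-O-methyltransferase. That text belongs to the whole polyprotein database entry, whereas the catalogue identifies the insert as nsp12, the RNA-dependent RNA polymerase subunit. Lambda t0 and rrnB T1 terminators lie downstream.

The His tag allows metal-affinity purification, and the SUMO moiety can be cleaved off with Ulp1 protease to remove the tag. The associated work used recombinant nsp12, together with nsp7 and nsp8, to screen for small-molecule polymerase inhibitors.
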