Addgene plasmid #169188: pK27Sumo_His-SUMO-nsp12 (SARS-CoV-2)
Purpose: To express His-SUMO-nsp12 (SARS-CoV-2) in E. coli
Depositing lab: John Diffley. Depositing organization: Francis Crick Institute. Publication: Identifying SARS-CoV-2 antiviral compounds by screening for small molecule inhibitors of nsp12/7/8 RNA-dependent RNA polymerase. Bertolin AP, Weissmann F, Zeng J, Posse V, Milligan JC, Canal B, Ulferts R, Wu M, Drury LS, Howell M, Beale R, Diffley JFX. Biochem J. 2021 Jul 16;478(13):2425-2443. doi: 10.1042/BCJ20210200. PubMed 34198323.
Backbone
  Vector backbone: pK27Sumo
  Vector type: Bacterial Expression
Growth in bacteria
  Bacterial resistance: Kanamycin, 50 μg/mL
  Growth temperature: 37°C
  Growth strain: DH5alpha
  Copy number: Unknown
Gene/Insert
  Gene/Insert name: 14His-SUMO-nsp12 (alt name: SARS-CoV-2 nsp12)
  Species: Synthetic; SARS-CoV-2
  Mutation: Codon optimised for E. coli
  Entrez Gene: ORF1ab (a.k.a. GU280_gp01)
  Promoter: T5
  Tag / fusion protein: 14His-SUMO (Ulp1-cleavable) (N terminal on backbone)
  Cloning method: Gibson Cloning
  Sequencing primers: 5′ AGTCAAGCCTGAGACTCACATC; 3′ CGTTTCCCGTTGAATATGGCTC
Terms and licenses: Academic/Nonprofit Terms; Industry Terms: Not Available to Industry
How to cite: pK27Sumo_His-SUMO-nsp12 (SARS-CoV-2) was a gift from John Diffley (Addgene plasmid # 169188 ; http://n2t.net/addgene:169188 ; RRID:Addgene_169188)
